Addgene plasmid #170152: pNoROS-CAT
Purpose: Mammalian expression vector encoding a constitutive nucleolar targeted roGFP and a doxycycline inducible nucleolar targeted catalase. Used to study nucleolar oxidation
Depositing lab: Dimitri Pestov. Depositing organization: Rowan University. Publication: Effects of Hydrogen Peroxide Stress on the Nucleolar Redox Environment and Pre-rRNA Maturation. Sapio RT, Burns CJ, Pestov DG. Front Mol Biosci. 2021 Apr 26;8:678488. doi: 10.3389/fmolb.2021.678488. eCollection 2021. PubMed 33981726.
Backbone
  Vector backbone: pSBtet-GP
  Backbone manufacturer: Eric Kowarz; Addgene plasmid # 60495
  Backbone size w/o insert (bp): 5400
  Total vector size (bp): 7800
  Vector type: Mammalian Expression ; genome integration via Sleeping Beauty transposon system
  Selectable markers: Blasticidin
Growth in bacteria
  Bacterial resistance: Ampicillin, 100 μg/mL
  Growth temperature: 37°C
  Growth strain: DH5alpha
  Copy number: High Copy
Gene/Insert 1
  Gene/Insert name: catalase
  Species: M. musculus (mouse)
  Insert size (bp): 1581
  GenBank ID: 12359
  Entrez Gene: Cat (a.k.a. 2210418N07, Ca, Cas, Cas-1, Cas1, Cs-, Cs-1)
  Promoter: TRE promoter
  Tag / fusion protein: Nucleolar Localization Sequence (NoLS) (N terminal on insert); FLAG tag (C terminal on insert)
  Cloning method: Gibson Cloning
  Sequencing primers: 5′ TCGATTAGGCGTGTACGGTG; 3′ CTCCCCCTGAACCTGAAACA
Gene/Insert 2
  Gene/Insert name: roGFP2
  Species: Synthetic
  Promoter: RPBSA
  Tag / fusion protein: Nucleolar Localization Sequence (NoLS) (N terminal on insert)
  Cloning method: Gibson Cloning
  Sequencing primers: 5′ ACGGAACTTCGCCTTTCTCT; 3′ GAGCGAGTTTCCTTGTCGTC
Resource information
  A portion of this plasmid was derived from a plasmid made by: Paul Schumacker, roGFP2 (Addgene plasmid # 49436).
Terms and licenses: Academic/Nonprofit Terms; Industry Terms: Not Available to Industry
How to cite: pNoROS-CAT was a gift from Dimitri Pestov (Addgene plasmid # 170152 ; http://n2t.net/addgene:170152 ; RRID:Addgene_170152)
