[The description below was written by a language model from this plasmid's Addgene catalogue record and pLannotate feature annotations shown in this document.]
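Description:
pNoROS-CAT is a mammalian expression plasmid of about 7.9 kb built on the pSBtet-GP backbone, a Sleeping Beauty transposon vector designed for stable genomic integration of its cargo when a transposase is supplied. In bacteria it is maintained through a high-copy ColE1/pUC-type origin and an ampicillin resistance gene (β-lactamase with its own promoter). Stably integrated mammalian cells are selected with blasticidin. The transposon inverted repeats expected of this backbone are not called in the automated feature table, so their positions are not documented here.

The construct carries two expression units. The first places mouse catalase (Cat, 1,581 bp) under a tight Tet-responsive promoter, which consists of seven tet operators upstream of a minimal CMV promoter. The catalase has an N-terminal nucleolar localization sequence and a C-terminal FLAG tag, and the unit ends in an SV40 polyadenylation signal. The second unit is constitutive and, according to the catalogue entry, driven by the RPBSA promoter, which is also not annotated in the table. It encodes nucleolar-targeted roGFP2, a redox-sensitive GFP variant that the annotation software labels as EGFP because of sequence similarity. Reading frames for a reverse tetracycline transactivator (rtTA, with VP16-derived activation repeats) and blasticidin S deaminase follow, ahead of a bGH polyadenylation signal. How these three reading frames are linked is not stated in the record.

Together these parts give cells a constant nucleolar redox sensor, while doxycycline activates rtTA to switch on the peroxide-degrading enzyme in the same compartment. The plasmid is intended for studying nucleolar oxidation, for example under hydrogen peroxide stress.
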