Features (pLannotate 1.2.2; 18 found; start..end, strand, type, name):
    295..607     +  promoter       tight TRE promoter: Tet-responsive promoter PTight, consisting of seven tet operator sequences followed by the minimal CMV promoter
    720..737     -  promoter       chicken β-actin promoter (fragment): contains a 21-bp deletion relative to the standard chicken β-actin promoter
    740..2320    +  CDS            Cat: CATA_MOUSE - Also known as Cas-1, Cas1. Experimental evidence at protein level: Swiss-Prot protein existence level 1. Occurs in almost all aerobically respiring organisms and serves to protect cells from the toxic effects of hydrogen peroxide. Promotes growth of cells. From Mus musculus (Mouse).
   2320..2340    +  CDS            3xFLAG (fragment): three tandem FLAG® epitope tags
   2423..2504    -  polyA_signal   SV40 poly(A) signal: SV40 polyadenylation signal
   2527..2595    -  CDS            large T antigen (fragment): large T antigen from SV40 (simian virus 40)
   3261..3278    -  promoter       chicken β-actin promoter (fragment): contains a 21-bp deletion relative to the standard chicken β-actin promoter
   3281..3997    +  CDS            EGFP: the original enhanced GFP (Yang et al., 1996) mammalian codon-optimized
   4064..4761    +  CDS            rtTA3 (fragment): reverse tetracycline transactivator 3 activates expression from Tet-responsive promoters in the presence of doxycycline
   4691..4801    +  CDS            VP48: 3 tandem repeats of the minimal activation domain of herpes simplex virus VP16 (Cheng et al., 2013)
   4871..5269    +  CDS            BSD: blasticidin S deaminase; Aspergillus terreus BSD; confers resistance to blasticidin
   5330..5554    +  polyA_signal   bGH poly(A) signal: bovine growth hormone polyadenylation signal
   5558..5579    +  promoter       SV40 promoter (fragment): SV40 enhancer and early promoter
   6051..6639    -  rep_origin     ori: high-copy-number ColE1/pMB1/pBR322/pUC origin of replication
   6810..7670    -  CDS            AmpR: β-lactamase; bla; confers resistance to ampicillin, carbenicillin, and related antibiotics
   7671..7775    -  promoter       AmpR promoter: bla
   7802..7852    +  misc_feature   bom (fragment): basis of mobility region from pBR322
   7853..7883    -  rep_origin     M13 ori (fragment): M13 bacteriophage origin of replication; arrow indicates direction of (+) strand synthesis
>Addgene plasmid #170152 | pNoROS-CAT | addgene full sequence | sequence record 335808 | Addgene NGS Result
GGATCCCTATACAGTTGAAGTCGGAAGTTTACATACACTTAAGTTGGAGTCATTAAAACTCGTTTTTCAA
CTACTCCACAAATTTCTTGTTAACAAACAATAGTTTTGGCAAGTCAGTTAGGACATCTACTTTGTGCATG
ACACAAGTCATTTTTCCAACAATTGTTTACAGACAGATTATTTCACTTATAATTCACTGTATCACAATTC
CAGTGGGTCAGAAGTTTACATACACTAAGTTCGACTCCTCTGCAGAATGCGGCGATGTTTCGGTAAGGGG
TCCGCTATCTAGACGAGTTTACTCCCTATCAGTGATAGAGAACGTATGTCGAGTTTACTCCCTATCAGTG
ATAGAGAACGATGTCGAGTTTACTCCCTATCAGTGATAGAGAACGTATGTCGAGTTTACTCCCTATCAGT
GATAGAGAACGTATGTCGAGTTTACTCCCTATCAGTGATAGAGAACGTATGTCGAGTTTATCCCTATCAG
TGATAGAGAACGTATGTCGAGTTTACTCCCTATCAGTGATAGAGAACGTATGTCGATTAGGCGTGTACGG
TGGGCGCCTATAAAAGCAGAGCTCGTTTAGTGAACCGTCAGATCGCCTGGAGCCAATTCCAACTCTTTTG
CCTTATACCTACTTTCCGTACCACTTCCTACCCTCGAAAGGCCTCTGAGGCCACCATGCCGAAGAAGAAG
CGCAAGGTGCCGGTGCACCGCCGCCGCCGCCGCCGCCGCATGTCGGACAGTCGGGACCCAGCCAGCGACC
AGATGAAGCAGTGGAAGGAGCAGCGGGCCTCGCAGAGACCTGATGTCCTGACCACCGGAGGCGGGAACCC
AATAGGAGATAAACTTAATATCATGACCGCGGGGTCCCGAGGGCCCCTCCTCGTTCAGGATGTGGTTTTC
ACTGACGAGATGGCACACTTTGACAGAGAGCGGATTCCTGAGAGAGTGGTACACGCAAAAGGAGCAGGTG
CTTTTGGATACTTTGAGGTCACCCACGATATCACCAGATACTCCAAGGCAAAGGTGTTTGAGCATATTGG
AAAGAGGACCCCTATTGCCGTTCGATTCTCCACAGTCGCTGGAGAGTCAGGCTCAGCTGACACAGTTCGT
GACCCTCGGGGGTTTGCAGTGAAATTTTACACTGAAGATGGTAACTGGGATCTTGTGGGAAACAACACCC
CTATTTTCTTCATCAGGGATGCCATATTGTTTCCATCCTTTATCCATAGCCAGAAGAGAAACCCACAGAC
TCACCTGAAGGATCCTGACATGGTCTGGGACTTCTGGAGTCTTCGTCCCGAGTCTCTCCATCAGGTTTCT
TTCTTGTTCAGTGACCGAGGGATTCCCGATGGTCACCGGCACATGAATGGCTATGGATCACACACCTTCA
AGTTGGTTAATGCAGATGGAGAGGCAGTCTATTGCAAGTTCCATTACAAGACCGACCAGGGCATCAAAAA
CTTGCCTGTTGGAGAGGCAGGAAGGCTTGCTCAGGAAGATCCGGATTATGGCCTCCGAGATCTTTTCAAT
GCCATCGCCAATGGCAATTACCCGTCCTGGACGTTTTACATCCAGGTCATGACTTTTAAGGAGGCAGAAA
CTTTCCCATTTAATCCATTTGATCTGACCAAGGTTTGGCCTCACAAGGACTACCCTCTTATACCAGTTGG
CAAACTGGTTTTAAACAAAAATCCAGTTAATTACTTTGCTGAAGTTGAACAGATGGCTTTTGACCCAAGC
AATATGCCCCCTGGCATCGAGCCCAGCCCTGACAAAATGCTTCAGGGCCGCCTTTTTGCCTACCCGGACA
CTCACCGCCACCGCCTGGGACCCAACTATCTGCAGATACCTGTGAACTGTCCCTACCGCGCTCGAGTGGC
CAACTACCAGCGTGATGGCCCCATGTGCATGCATGACAACCAGGGTGGTGCCCCCAACTATTACCCCAAC
AGCTTCAGCGCACCAGAGCAGCAGCGCTCAGCCCTGGAGCACAGCGTCCAGTGCGCTGTAGATGTGAAAC
GCTTCAACAGTGCTAATGAAGACAATGTCACTCAGGTGCGGACATTCTACACAAAGGTGTTGAACGAGGA
GGAGAGGAAACGCCTGTGTGAGAACATTGCCGGCCACCTGAAGGACGCTCAGCTTTTCATTCAGAAGAAA
GCGGTCAAGAATTTCACTGACGTCCACCCTGACTATGGGGCCCGCATCCAGGCTCTTCTGGACAAGTACA
ACGCTGAGAAGCCTAAGAACGCAATTCACACCTACACGCAGGCCGGCTCTCACATGGCTGCGAAGGGAAA
AGCTAACCTGGACTACAAAGACGATGACGACAAGTAAGGCCTGTCAGGCCAAGCTTCCATCGATAGACAT
GATAAGATACATTGATGAGTTTGGACAAACCACAACAAGAATGCAGTGAAAAAAATGCTTTATTTGTGAA
ATTTGTGATGCTATTGCTTTATTTGTAACCATTATAAGCTGCAATAAACAAGTTAACAACAACAATTGCA
TTCATTTTATGTTTCAGGTTCAGGGGGAGATGTGGGAGGTTTTTTAAAGCAAGTAAAACCTCTACAAATG
TGGTACCTAGGCGAGACCCTGTCTCACAAAATAAAGTAAGCCCGGACTGAGTGCGGAAAGGCGGGCCTGG
CGGGTCTGGTCTCCCCATGCGGGCCACCAGAGGCCCTGCAGCCTTCAGTCGCTTGAAGGGGTAATGGCGC
TTCCACTCACAAACATGGCGGACAGAGCGTGTGAACGAGATGAACAGCCCCTCAAAAATATGGCCGCCGA
GGCTGGACGGCCGTGCCCCAGCAGCACCGCCTCCGCGCCCCACGTGATCTCTCGCCGGGCACAGCGCTGA
CCGCGGAGGTCCAACCGGAAGAATGTCCGGATTGGACATTCGGAAGAGGGCCCGCCTTCCCTGGGGAATC
TCTGCGCACGCGCAGAACGCTTCGACCAATGAAAACACAGGAAGCCGTCCGCGCAACCGCGTTGCGTCAC
TTCTGCCGCCCCTGTTTCAAGGTATATAGCCGTAGACGGAACTTCGCCTTTCTCTCGGCCTTAGCGCCAT
TTTTTTGGGTGAGTGTTTTTTGGTTCCTGCGTTGGGATTCCGTGTACAATCCATAGACATCTGACCTCGG
CACTTAGCATCATCACAGCAAACTAACTGTAGCCTTTCTCTCTTTCCCTGTAGAAACCTCTGCACCTGAG
GCCACCATGCCGAAGAAGAAGCGCAAGGTGCCGGTGCACCGCCGCCGCCGCCGCCGCCGCATGGTGAGCA
AGGGCGAGGAGCTGTTCACCGGGGTGGTGCCCATCCTGGTCGAGCTGGACGGCGACGTAAACGGCCACAA
GTTCAGCGTGTCCGGCGAGGGCGAGGGCGATGCCACCTACGGCAAGCTGACCCTGAAGTTCATCAGCACC
ACCGGCAAGCTGCCCGTGCCCTGGCCCACCCTCGTGACCACCCTGACCTACGGCGTGCAGTGCTTCAGCC
GCTACCCCGACCACATGAAGCGGCACGACTTCTTCAAGTCCGCCATGCCCGAAGGCTACGTCCAGGAGCG
CACCATCTTCTTCAAGGACGACGGCAACTACAAGACCCGCGCCGAGGTGAAGTTCGAGGGCGACACCCTG
GTGAACCGCATCGAGCTGAAGGGCATCGACTTCAAGGAGGACGGCAACATCCTGGGGCACAAGCTGGAGT
ACAACTACAACTGCCACAACGTCTATATCATGGCCGACAAGCAGAAGAACGGCATCAAGGTGAACTTCAA
GATCCGCCACAACATCGAGGACGGCAGCGTGCAGCTCGCCGACCACTACCAGCAGAACACCCCCATCGGC
GACGGCCCCGTGCTGCTGCCCGACAACCACTACCTGAGCACCTGCTCCGCCCTGAGCAAAGACCCCAACG
AGAAGCGCGATCACATGGTCCTGCTGGAGTTCGTGACCGCCGCCGGGATCACTCTCGGCATGGACGAGCT
GTACAAGGGCAGTGGAGCTACTAACTTCAGCCTGCTGAAGCAGGCTGGTGACGTCGAGGAGAATCCTGGT
CCCATGTCTAGACTGGACAAGAGCAAAGTCATAAACGGCGCTCTGGAATTACTCAATGGAGTCGGTATCG
AAGGCCTGACGACAAGGAAACTCGCTCAAAAGCTGGGAGTTGAGCAGCCTACCCTGTACTGGCACGTGAA
GAACAAGCGGGCCCTGCTCGATGCCCTGCCAATCGAGATGCTGGACAGGCATCATACCCACTTCTGCCCC
CTGGAAGGCGAGTCATGGCAAGACTTTCTGCGGAACAACGCCAAGTCATTCCGCTGTGCTCTCCTCTCAC
ATCGCGACGGGGCTAAAGTGCATCTCGGCACCCGCCCAACAGAGAAACAGTACGAAACCCTGGAAAATCA
GCTCGCGTTCCTGTGTCAGCAAGGCTTCTCCCTGGAGAACGCACTGTACGCTCTGTCCGCCGTGGGCCAC
TTTACACTGGGCTGCGTATTGGAGGAACAGGAGCATCAAGTAGCAAAAGAGGAAAGAGAGACACCTACCA
CCGATTCTATGCCCCCACTTCTGAGACAAGCAATTGAGCTGTTCGACCGGCAGGGAGCCGAACCTGCCTT
CCTTTTCGGCCTGGAACTAATCATATGTGGCCTGGAGAAACAGCTAAAGTGCGAAAGCGGCGGGCCGGCC
GACGCCCTTGACGATTTTGACTTAGACATGCTCCCAGCCGATGCCCTTGACGACTTTGACCTTGATATGC
TGCCTGCTGACGCTCTTGACGATTTTGACCTTGACATGCTCCCCGGGTCCGGCGCTACTAACTTCAGCCT
GCTGAAGCAGGCTGGTGACGTCGAGGAGAATCCTGGTCCCATGGCCAAGCCTTTGTCTCAAGAAGAATCC
ACCCTCATTGAAAGAGCAACGGCTACAATCAACAGCATCCCCATCTCTGAAGACTACAGCGTCGCCAGCG
CAGCTCTCTCTAGCGACGGCCGCATCTTCACTGGTGTCAATGTATATCATTTTACTGGGGGACCTTGTGC
AGAACTCGTGGTGCTGGGCACTGCTGCTGCTGCGGCAGCTGGCAACCTGACTTGTATCGTCGCGATCGGA
AATGAGAACAGGGGCATCTTGAGCCCCTGCGGACGGTGCCGACAGGTGCTTCTCGATCTGCATCCTGGGA
TCAAAGCCATAGTGAAGGACAGTGATGGACAGCCGACGGCAGTTGGGATTCGTGAATTGCTGCCCTCTGG
TTATGTGTGGGAGGGCTAATTCGAAGGCCTGTCGTGAAGCTTGGGGATCAATTCTCTAGAGCTCGCTGAT
CAGCCTCGACTGTGCCTTCTAGTTGCCAGCCATCTGTTGTTTGCCCCTCCCCCGTGCCTTCCTTGACCCT
GGAAGGTGCCACTCCCACTGTCCTTTCCTAATAAAATGAGGAAATTGCATCGCATTGTCTGAGTAGGTGT
CATTCTATTCTGGGGGGTGGGGTGGGGCAGGACAGCAAGGGGGAGGATTGGGAAGACAATAGCAGGCATG
CTGGGGATGCGGTGGGCTCTATGGCTTCTGAGGCGGAAAGAACCAGCTGGGCCTACTAGCTACTCGGGAC
CCCTTACCGAAACATCGCCGCATTCTGCAGAGGAGTCGAGTGTATGTAAACTTCTGACCCACTGGGAATG
TGATGAAAGAAATAAAAGCTGAAATGAATCATTCTCTCTACTATTATTCTGATATTTCACATTCTTAAAA
TAAAGTGGTGATCCTAACTGACCTAAGACAGGGAATTTTTACTAGGATTAAATGTCAGGAATTGTGAAAA
AGTGAGTTTAAATGTATTTGGCTAAGGTGTATGTAAACTTCCGACTTCAACTGTATAGGGATCCGCTTCC
TCGCTCACTGACTCGCTGCGCTCGGTCGTTCGGCTGCGGCGAGCGGTATCAGCTCACTCAAAGGCGGTAA
TACGGTTATCCACAGAATCAGGGGATAACGCAGGAAAGAACATGTGAGCAAAAGGCCAGCAAAAGGCCAG
GAACCGTAAAAAGGCCGCGTTGCTGGCGTTTTTCCATAGGCTCCGCCCCCCTGACGAGCATCACAAAAAT
CGACGCTCAAGTCAGAGGTGGCGAAACCCGACAGGACTATAAAGATACCAGGCGTTTCCCCCTGGAAGCT
CCCTCGTGCGCTCTCCTGTTCCGACCCTGCCGCTTACCGGATACCTGTCCGCCTTTCTCCCTTCGGGAAG
CGTGGCGCTTTCTCATAGCTCACGCTGTAGGTATCTCAGTTCGGTGTAGGTCGTTCGCTCCAAGCTGGGC
TGTGTGCACGAACCCCCCGTTCAGCCCGACCGCTGCGCCTTATCCGGTAACTATCGTCTTGAGTCCAACC
CGGTAAGACACGACTTATCGCCACTGGCAGCAGCCACTGGTAACAGGATTAGCAGAGCGAGGTATGTAGG
CGGTGCTACAGAGTTCTTGAAGTGGTGGCCTAACTACGGCTACACTAGAAGAACAGTATTTGGTATCTGC
GCTCTGCTGAAGCCAGTTACCTTCGGAAAAAGAGTTGGTAGCTCTTGATCCGGCAAACAAACCACCGCTG
GTAGCGGTGGTTTTTTTGTTTGCAAGCAGCAGATTACGCGCAGAAAAAAAGGATCTCAAGAAGATCCTTT
GATCTTTTCTACGGGGTCTGACGCTCAGTGGAACGAAAACTCACGTTAAGGGATTTTGGTCATGAGATTA
TCAAAAAGGATCTTCACCTAGATCCTTTTAAATTAAAAATGAAGTTTTAAATCAATCTAAAGTATATATG
AGTAAACTTGGTCTGACAGTTACCAATGCTTAATCAGTGAGGCACCTATCTCAGCGATCTGTCTATTTCG
TTCATCCATAGTTGCCTGACTCCCCGTCGTGTAGATAACTACGATACGGGAGGGCTTACCATCTGGCCCC
AGTGCTGCAATGATACCGCGAGACCCACGCTCACCGGCTCCAGATTTATCAGCAATAAACCAGCCAGCCG
GAAGGGCCGAGCGCAGAAGTGGTCCTGCAACTTTATCCGCCTCCATCCAGTCTATTAATTGTTGCCGGGA
AGCTAGAGTAAGTAGTTCGCCAGTTAATAGTTTGCGCAACGTTGTTGCCATTGCTACAGGCATCGTGGTG
TCACGCTCGTCGTTTGGTATGGCTTCATTCAGCTCCGGTTCCCAACGATCAAGGCGAGTTACATGATCCC
CCATGTTGTGCAAAAAAGCGGTTAGCTCCTTCGGTCCTCCGATCGTTGTCAGAAGTAAGTTGGCCGCAGT
GTTATCACTCATGGTTATGGCAGCACTGCATAATTCTCTTACTGTCATGCCATCCGTAAGATGCTTTTCT
GTGACTGGTGAGTACTCAACCAAGTCATTCTGAGAATAGTGTATGCGGCGACCGAGTTGCTCTTGCCCGG
CGTCAATACGGGATAATACCGCGCCACATAGCAGAACTTTAAAAGTGCTCATCATTGGAAAACGTTCTTC
GGGGCGAAAACTCTCAAGGATCTTACCGCTGTTGAGATCCAGTTCGATGTAACCCACTCGTGCACCCAAC
TGATCTTCAGCATCTTTTACTTTCACCAGCGTTTCTGGGTGAGCAAAAACAGGAAGGCAAAATGCCGCAA
AAAAGGGAATAAGGGCGACACGGAAATGTTGAATACTCATACTCTTCCTTTTTCAATATTATTGAAGCAT
TTATCAGGGTTATTGTCTCATGAGCGGATACATATTTGAATGTATTTAGAAAAATAAACAAATAGGGGTT
CCGCGCACATTTCCCCGAAAAGTGCCACCTGATGCGGTGTGAAATACCGCACAGATGCGTAAGGAGAAAA
TACCGCATCAGGAAATTGTAAGCGTTAATATTTTGTTAAAATT
